Addgene plasmid #51910: ITGA2-bio-His
Purpose: Expresses full-length Integrin alpha-2 precursor ectodomain in mammalian cells. C-terminal rat Cd4d3+4 tag, biotinylation sequence and His tag.
Depositing lab: Gavin Wright. Depositing organization: Wellcome Sanger Institute. Publication: A human platelet receptor protein microarray identifies FcepsilonR1alpha as an activating PEAR1 ligand. Sun Y, Vandenbriele C, Kauskot A, Verhamme P, Hoylaerts MF, Wright GJ. Mol Cell Proteomics. 2015 Feb 23. pii: mcp.M114.046946. 10.1074/mcp.M114.046946 PubMed 25713122.
Backbone
  Vector backbone: pTT3
  Backbone manufacturer: Yves Durocher, NRC
  Backbone size w/o insert (bp): 6618
  Total vector size (bp): 10031
  Modifications to backbone: Rat CD4 d3+4, enzymatic biotinylation sequence, linker and His tag (CD4d3+4-BioLHis).
  Vector type: Mammalian Expression
Growth in bacteria
  Bacterial resistance: Ampicillin, 100 μg/mL
  Growth temperature: 37°C
  Growth strain: Top10
  Copy number: High Copy
Gene/Insert
  Gene/Insert name: ITGA2 (alt name: Integrin alpha-2 precursor)
  Species: H. sapiens (human)
  Insert size (bp): 3413
  Entrez Gene: ITGA2 (a.k.a. BR, CD49B, FMAIT3, GPIa, HPA-5, VLA-2, VLAA2)
  Promoter: CMV
  Tag / fusion protein: rat CD4 d3+4 (C terminal on backbone); enzymatic biotinylation sequence (C terminal on backbone); His tag (C terminal on backbone)
  Cloning method: Restriction Enzyme; 5′ cloning site NotI (not destroyed); 3′ cloning site AscI (not destroyed)
  Sequencing primers: 5′ CMV-fwd
Resource information
  A portion of this plasmid was derived from a plasmid made by: Insert was chemically synthesised.
Terms and licenses: Academic/Nonprofit Terms; Industry Terms: Not Available to Industry
Depositor comments: Article ref 79 Co-transfect with ITGB1 (Addgene 51920) to create the ITGA2/ITGB1 dimer
How to cite: ITGA2-bio-His was a gift from Gavin Wright (Addgene plasmid # 51910 ; http://n2t.net/addgene:51910 ; RRID:Addgene_51910)
