[The description below was written by a language model from this plasmid's Addgene catalogue record and pLannotate feature annotations shown in this document.]
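Description:
ITGA2-bio-His is a 10,031 bp mammalian expression plasmid built on the pTT3 backbone for producing the soluble ectodomain of human integrin alpha-2 (ITGA2, also known as CD49B or GPIa) as a secreted recombinant protein. It is propagated in E. coli through a high-copy ColE1/pUC-type origin with ampicillin selection (AmpR, β-lactamase). The backbone also carries a fragment of the Epstein-Barr virus oriP, which supports episomal maintenance in cells expressing EBNA1. Residual lac regulatory elements and other small fragments in the annotation appear to be backbone remnants.

Expression is driven by the CMV immediate-early enhancer and promoter. Downstream lie adenovirus-derived leader and splice sequences and a chimeric intron fragment, and the unit ends with a rabbit β-globin polyadenylation signal. The chemically synthesised ITGA2 insert of about 3.4 kb sits between retained NotI and AscI sites and is fused in frame at its C terminus to tags supplied by the backbone. These are rat CD4 domains 3 and 4, a peptide substrate for enzymatic biotinylation, a linker and a His tag. The feature table detects the Cd4 portion running across the sequence origin but does not separately annotate the biotinylation sequence or the His tag. It also flags a short IgH signal sequence fragment upstream of the insert, although the record describes the insert as the integrin precursor, and it does not say which leader directs secretion.

The tags allow His-based purification, and the biotinylated protein can be captured in a defined orientation on streptavidin surfaces. This fits the associated work on a human platelet receptor protein microarray for finding extracellular receptor–ligand interactions. The depositor notes that the plasmid should be co-transfected with the matching ITGB1 construct to form the ITGA2/ITGB1 heterodimer.
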