Features (pLannotate 1.2.2; 19 found; start..end, strand, type, name):
    713..768     +  polyA_signal   β-globin poly(A) signal: rabbit β-globin polyadenylation signal (Gil and Proudfoot, 1987)
   1282..2963    -  rep_origin     oriP (fragment): Epstein-Barr virus oriP replication origin (Yates et al., 2000)
   3090..3194    +  promoter       AmpR promoter: bla
   3195..4055    +  CDS            AmpR: β-lactamase; bla; confers resistance to ampicillin, carbenicillin, and related antibiotics
   4226..4814    +  rep_origin     ori: high-copy-number ColE1/pMB1/pBR322/pUC origin of replication
   4997..5089    +  CDS            lacI (fragment): lac repressor; lacI; The lac repressor binds to the lac operator to inhibit transcription in E. coli. This inhibition can be relieved by adding lactose or isopropyl-β-D-thiogalactopyranoside (IPTG).
   5102..5123    +  protein_bind   CAP binding site: CAP binding activates transcription in the presence of cAMP. E. coli catabolite activator protein
   5138..5168    +  promoter       lac promoter: promoter for the E. coli lac operon
   5176..5192    +  protein_bind   lac operator: The lac repressor binds to the lac operator to inhibit transcription in E. coli. This inhibition can be relieved by adding lactose or isopropyl-β-D-thiogalactopyranoside (IPTG). lac repressor encoded by lacI
   5262..5278    +  promoter       tet promoter (fragment): E. coli promoter for tetracycline efflux protein gene
   5288..5313    -  CDS            bla(M) (fragment): β-lactamase lacking the signal sequence; bla(M); allows cytosolic expression of β-lactamase
   5487..5866    +  enhancer       CMV enhancer: human cytomegalovirus immediate early enhancer
   5868..6067    +  promoter       CMV promoter: human cytomegalovirus (CMV) immediate early promoter
   6135..6173    +  misc_feature   Ad SA (fragment): adenovirus major late transcript splice acceptor (Friedrich and Soriano, 1991)
   6206..6415    -  CDS            PTP (fragment): TERM_ADE02 - Experimental evidence at protein level: Swiss-Prot protein existence level 1. Protein covalently bound to the viral DNA that acts as a primer for viral genomic replication by DNA strand displacement. Assembles on the viral origin of replication in an initiation complex with viral polymerase, DBP, host NFIA and host POU2F1/OCT1. During initiation, the polymerase covalently couples the first dCTP with Ser- 580 of pTP. The terminal protein stimulates the template activity over 20 fold compared to protein-free templates. Neo-synthesized viral genomes are linked to two preterminal prot
   6446..6535    +  intron         chimeric intron (fragment): chimera between introns from adenovirus and immunoglobulin heavy chain genes
   6554..6600    +  CDS            IgH signal sequence (fragment): signal sequence from the mouse immunoglobulin heavy chain variable region
   6631..10023   +  CDS            ITGA2: ITA2_HUMAN - Also known as CD49B. Experimental evidence at protein level: Swiss-Prot protein existence level 1. (Microbial infection) Integrin ITGA2:ITGB1 acts as a receptor for Human echoviruses 1 and 8. From Homo sapiens (Human).
  10003..553     +  CDS            Cd4 (fragment) (across the origin): CD4_RAT - Experimental evidence at protein level: Swiss-Prot protein existence level 1. Integral membrane glycoprotein that plays an essential role in the immune response and serves multiple functions in responses against both external and internal offenses. In T-cells, functions primarily as a coreceptor for MHC class II molecule:peptide complex. The antigens presented by class II peptides are derived from extracellular proteins while class I peptides are derived from cytosolic proteins. Interacts simultaneously with the T-cell receptor (TCR) and the MHC class II presented by antigen presenti
>Addgene plasmid #51910 | ITGA2-bio-His | depositor full sequence | sequence record 79894 | ITGA2-bio-His sequence 10031 bps
GTCGACCTCCATCACGGCCTATAAGAGTGAGGGGGAGTCAGCGGAGTTCTCCTTCCCACTCAACCTTGGA
GAGGAAAGCCTGCAGGGAGAGTTGAGATGGAAGGCAGAGAAGGCTCCTTCTTCCCAGTCCTGGATCACCT
TCTCCCTAAAGAACCAAAAGGTGTCTGTGCAGAAGTCTACTAGCAACCCCAAGTTCCAGCTGTCCGAAAC
GCTCCCACTCACCCTTCAGATACCCCAGGTCTCCCTTCAGTTTGCTGGTTCTGGCAACCTGACCCTGACT
CTGGACAGAGGGATACTGTATCAGGAAGTGAACCTGGTGGTGATGAAAGTGACTCAGCCCGACAGCAACA
CTTTGACCTGTGAGGTGATGGGACCCACCTCACCCAAGATGAGACTGATCTTGAAGCAGGAGAATCAGGA
GGCCAGGGTCTCCAGGCAGGAGAAAGTGATTCAAGTGCAGGCCCCTGAAGCAGGGGTGTGGCAATGTCTA
CTGAGTGAAGGTGAAGAGGTCAAGATGGACTCCAAGATCCAGGTTTTATCCAAAGGGTTGAATTCCGGCA
GCCTGCACCACATCCTGGACGCCCAGAAGATGCTGTGGAACCACAGGGACAGGAACCTGCCTCCTCTGGC
CCCTCTGGGCCCCCACCACCATCACCACCATTGAGTCTAGACACGTGATTAATTAAGGATCCCCCGACCT
CGACCTCTGGCTAATAAAGGAAATTTATTTTCATTGCAATAGTGTGTTGGAATTTTTTGTGTCTCTCACT
CGGAAGGACATATGGGAGGGCAAATCATTTGGTCGAGATCCCTCGGAGATCTCTAGCTAGAGGATCGATC
CCCGCCCCGGACGAACTAAACCTGACTACGACATCTCTGCCCCTTCTTCGCGGGGCAGTGCATGTAATCC
CTTCAGTTGGTTGGTACAACTTGCCAACTGGGCCCTGTTCCACATGTGACACGGGGGGGGACCAAACACA
AAGGGGTTCTCTGACTGTAGTTGACATCCTTATAAATGGATGTGCACATTTGCCAACACTGAGTGGCTTT
CATCCTGGAGCAGACTTTGCAGTCTGTGGACTGCAACACAACATTGCCTTTATGTGTAACTCTTGGCTGA
AGCTCTTACACCAATGCTGGGGGACATGTACCTCCCAGGGGCCCAGGAAGACTACGGGAGGCTACACCAA
CGTCAATCAGAGGGGCCTGTGTAGCTACCGATAAGCGGACCCTCAAGAGGGCATTAGCAATAGTGTTTAT
AAGGCCCCCTTGTTAACCCTAAACGGGTAGCATATGCTTCCCGGGTAGTAGTATATACTATCCAGACTAA
CCCTAATTCAATAGCATATGTTACCCAACGGGAAGCATATGCTATCGAATTAGGGTTAGTAAAAGGGTCC
TAAGGAACAGCGATATCTCCCACCCCATGAGCTGTCACGGTTTTATTTACATGGGGTCAGGATTCCACGA
GGGTAGTGAACCATTTTAGTCACAAGGGCAGTGGCTGAAGATCAAGGAGCGGGCAGTGAACTCTCCTGAA
TCTTCGCCTGCTTCTTCATTCTCCTTCGTTTAGCTAATAGAATAACTGCTGAGTTGTGAACAGTAAGGTG
TATGTGAGGTGCTCGAAAACAAGGTTTCAGGTGACGCCCCCAGAATAAAATTTGGACGGGGGGTTCAGTG
GTGGCATTGTGCTATGACACCAATATAACCCTCACAAACCCCTTGGGCAATAAATACTAGTGTAGGAATG
AAACATTCTGAATATCTTTAACAATAGAAATCCATGGGGTGGGGACAAGCCGTAAAGACTGGATGTCCAT
CTCACACGAATTTATGGCTATGGGCAACACATAATCCTAGTGCAATATGATACTGGGGTTATTAAGATGT
GTCCCAGGCAGGGACCAAGACAGGTGAACCATGTTGTTACACTCTATTTGTAACAAGGGGAAAGAGAGTG
GACGCCGACAGCAGCGGACTCCACTGGTTGTCTCTAACACCCCCGAAAATTAAACGGGGCTCCACGCCAA
TGGGGCCCATAAACAAAGACAAGTGGCCACTCTTTTTTTTGAAATTGTGGAGTGGGGGCACGCGTCAGCC
CCCACACGCCGCCCTGCGGTTTTGGACTGTAAAATAAGGGTGTAATAACTTGGCTGATTGTAACCCCGCT
AACCACTGCGGTCAAACCACTTGCCCACAAAACCACTAATGGCACCCCGGGGAATACCTGCATAAGTAGG
TGGGCGGGCCAAGATAGGGGCGCGATTGCTGCGATCTGGAGGACAAATTACACACACTTGCGCCTGAGCG
CCAAGCACAGGGTTGTTGGTCCTCATATTCACGAGGTCGCTGAGAGCACGGTGGGCTAATGTTGCCATGG
GTAGCATATACTACCCAAATATCTGGATAGCATATGCTATCCTAATCTATATCTGGGTAGCATAGGCTAT
CCTAATCTATATCTGGGTAGCATATGCTATCCTAATCTATATCTGGGTAGTATATGCTATCCTAATTTAT
ATCTGGGTAGCATAGGCTATCCTAATCTATATCTGGGTAGCATATGCTATCCTAATCTATATCTGGGTAG
TATATGCTATCCTAATCTGTATCCGGGTAGCATATGCTATCCTAATAGAGATTAGGGTAGTATATGCTAT
CCTAATTTATATCTGGGTAGCATATACTACCCAAATATCTGGATAGCATATGCTATCCTAATCTATATCT
GGGTAGCATATGCTATCCTAATCTATATCTGGGTAGCATAGGCTATCCTAATCTATATCTGGGTAGCATA
TGCTATCCTAATCTATATCTGGGTAGTATATGCTATCCTAATTTATATCTGGGTAGCATAGGCTATCCTA
ATCTATATCTGGGTAGCATATGCTATCCTAATCTATATCTGGGTAGTATATGCTATCCTAATCTGTATCC
GGGTAGCATATGCTATCCTCATGATAAGCTGTCAAACATGAGAATTTTCTTGAAGACGAAAGGGCCTCGT
GATACGCCTATTTTTATAGGTTAATGTCATGATAATAATGGTTTCTTAGACGTCAGGTGGCACTTTTCGG
GGAAATGTGCGCGGAACCCCTATTTGTTTATTTTTCTAAATACATTCAAATATGTATCCGCTCATGAGAC
AATAACCCTGATAAATGCTTCAATAATATTGAAAAAGGAAGAGTATGAGTATTCAACATTTCCGTGTCGC
CCTTATTCCCTTTTTTGCGGCATTTTGCCTTCCTGTTTTTGCTCACCCAGAAACGCTGGTGAAAGTAAAA
GATGCTGAAGATCAGTTGGGTGCACGAGTGGGTTACATCGAACTGGATCTCAACAGCGGTAAGATCCTTG
AGAGTTTTCGCCCCGAAGAACGTTTTCCAATGATGAGCACTTTTAAAGTTCTGCTATGTGGCGCGGTATT
ATCCCGTGTTGACGCCGGGCAAGAGCAACTCGGTCGCCGCATACACTATTCTCAGAATGACTTGGTTGAG
TACTCACCAGTCACAGAAAAGCATCTTACGGATGGCATGACAGTAAGAGAATTATGCAGTGCTGCCATAA
CCATGAGTGATAACACTGCGGCCAACTTACTTCTGACAACGATCGGAGGACCGAAGGAGCTAACCGCTTT
TTTGCACAACATGGGGGATCATGTAACTCGCCTTGATCGTTGGGAACCGGAGCTGAATGAAGCCATACCA
AACGACGAGCGTGACACCACGATGCCTGCAGCAATGGCAACAACGTTGCGCAAACTATTAACTGGCGAAC
TACTTACTCTAGCTTCCCGGCAACAATTAATAGACTGGATGGAGGCGGATAAAGTTGCAGGACCACTTCT
GCGCTCGGCCCTTCCGGCTGGCTGGTTTATTGCTGATAAATCTGGAGCCGGTGAGCGTGGGTCTCGCGGT
ATCATTGCAGCACTGGGGCCAGATGGTAAGCCCTCCCGTATCGTAGTTATCTACACGACGGGGAGTCAGG
CAACTATGGATGAACGAAATAGACAGATCGCTGAGATAGGTGCCTCACTGATTAAGCATTGGTAACTGTC
AGACCAAGTTTACTCATATATACTTTAGATTGATTTAAAACTTCATTTTTAATTTAAAAGGATCTAGGTG
AAGATCCTTTTTGATAATCTCATGACCAAAATCCCTTAACGTGAGTTTTCGTTCCACTGAGCGTCAGACC
CCGTAGAAAAGATCAAAGGATCTTCTTGAGATCCTTTTTTTCTGCGCGTAATCTGCTGCTTGCAAACAAA
AAAACCACCGCTACCAGCGGTGGTTTGTTTGCCGGATCAAGAGCTACCAACTCTTTTTCCGAAGGTAACT
GGCTTCAGCAGAGCGCAGATACCAAATACTGTTCTTCTAGTGTAGCCGTAGTTAGGCCACCACTTCAAGA
ACTCTGTAGCACCGCCTACATACCTCGCTCTGCTAATCCTGTTACCAGTGGCTGCTGCCAGTGGCGATAA
GTCGTGTCTTACCGGGTTGGACTCAAGACGATAGTTACCGGATAAGGCGCAGCGGTCGGGCTGAACGGGG
GGTTCGTGCACACAGCCCAGCTTGGAGCGAACGACCTACACCGAACTGAGATACCTACAGCGTGAGCTAT
GAGAAAGCGCCACGCTTCCCGAAGGGAGAAAGGCGGACAGGTATCCGGTAAGCGGCAGGGTCGGAACAGG
AGAGCGCACGAGGGAGCTTCCAGGGGGAAACGCCTGGTATCTTTATAGTCCTGTCGGGTTTCGCCACCTC
TGACTTGAGCGTCGATTTTTGTGATGCTCGTCAGGGGGGCGGAGCCTATGGAAAAACGCCAGCAACGCGG
CCTTTTTACGGTTCCTGGCCTTTTGCTGGCCTTTTGCTCACATGTTCTTTCCTGCGTTATCCCCTGATTC
TGTGGATAACCGTATTACCGCCTTTGAGTGAGCTGATACCGCTCGCCGCAGCCGAACGACCGAGCGCAGC
GAGTCAGTGAGCGAGGAAGCGGAAGAGCGCCCAATACGCAAACCGCCTCTCCCCGCGCGTTGGCCGATTC
ATTAATGCAGCTGGCACGACAGGTTTCCCGACTGGAAAGCGGGCAGTGAGCGCAACGCAATTAATGTGAG
TTAGCTCACTCATTAGGCACCCCAGGCTTTACACTTTATGCTTCCGGCTCGTATGTTGTGTGGAATTGTG
AGCGGATAACAATTTCACACAGGAAACAGCTATGACCATGATTACGCCAAGCTCTAGCTAGAGGTCGACC
AATTCTCATGTTTGACAGCTTATCATCGCAGATCCGGGCAACGTTGTTGCCATTGCTGCAGGCGCAGAAC
TGGTAGGTATGGAAGATCTATACATTGAATCAATATTGGCAATTAGCCATATTAGTCATTGGTTATATAG
CATAAATCAATATTGGCTATTGGCCATTGCATACGTTGTATCTATATCATAATATGTACATTTATATTGG
CTCATGTCCAATATGACCGCCATGTTGACATTGATTATTGACTAGTTATTAATAGTAATCAATTACGGGG
TCATTAGTTCATAGCCCATATATGGAGTTCCGCGTTACATAACTTACGGTAAATGGCCCGCCTGGCTGAC
CGCCCAACGACCCCCGCCCATTGACGTCAATAATGACGTATGTTCCCATAGTAACGCCAATAGGGACTTT
CCATTGACGTCAATGGGTGGAGTATTTACGGTAAACTGCCCACTTGGCAGTACATCAAGTGTATCATATG
CCAAGTCCGCCCCCTATTGACGTCAATGACGGTAAATGGCCCGCCTGGCATTATGCCCAGTACATGACCT
TACGGGACTTTCCTACTTGGCAGTACATCTACGTATTAGTCATCGCTATTACCATGGTGATGCGGTTTTG
GCAGTACACCAATGGGCGTGGATAGCGGTTTGACTCACGGGGATTTCCAAGTCTCCACCCCATTGACGTC
AATGGGAGTTTGTTTTGGCACCAAAATCAACGGGACTTTCCAAAATGTCGTAATAACCCCGCCCCGTTGA
CGCAAATGGGCGGTAGGCGTGTACGGTGGGAGGTCTATATAAGCAGAGCTCGTTTAGTGAACCGTCAGAT
CCTCACTCTCTTCCGCATCGCTGTCTGCGAGGGCCAGCTGTTGGGCTCGCGGTTGAGGACAAACTCTTCG
CGGTCTTTCCAGTACTCTTGGATCGGAAACCCGTCGGCCTCCGAACGGTACTCCGCCACCGAGGGACCTG
AGCGAGTCCGCATCGACCGGATCGGAAAACCTCTCGAGAAAGGCGTCTAACCAGTCACAGTCGCAAGGTA
GGCTGAGCACCGTGGCGGGCGGCAGCGGGTGGCGGTCGGGGTTGTTTCTGGCGGAGGTGCTGCTGATGAT
GTAATTAAAGTAGGCGGTCTTGAGACGGCGGATGGTCGAGGTGAGGTGTGGCAGGCTTGAGATCCAGCTG
TTGGGGTGAGTACTCCCTCTCAAAAGCGGGCATTACTTCTGCGCTAAGATTGTCAGTTTCCAAAAACGAG
GAGGATTTGATATTCACCTGGCCCGATCTGGCCATACACTTGAGTGACAATGACATCCACTTTGCCTTTC
TCTCCACAGGTGTCCACTCCCAGGTCCAAGTTTAAACTGCGGCCGCCACCATGGGCCCTGAAAGAACCGG
CGCTGCCCCTCTGCCTCTGCTGCTGGTGCTGGCTCTGTCTCAGGGCATCCTGAACTGCTGCCTGGCCTAC
AACGTGGGCCTGCCCGAGGCCAAGATCTTCAGCGGACCAAGCTCTGAACAGTTTGGCTACGCCGTGCAGC
AGTTCATCAACCCCAAGGGCAACTGGCTGCTCGTGGGCAGCCCTTGGAGCGGCTTCCCCGAGAACCGGAT
GGGCGACGTGTACAAGTGCCCCGTGGACCTGAGCACCGCCACATGCGAGAAGCTGAATCTGCAGACTAGC
ACTAGCATCCCCAACGTGACCGAGATGAAAACCAACATGAGCCTGGGCCTGATCCTGACCAGAAACATGG
GCACCGGCGGCTTTCTGACCTGTGGACCACTGTGGGCACAGCAGTGCGGCAACCAGTACTACACCACCGG
CGTGTGCAGCGACATCAGCCCCGACTTCCAGCTGTCCGCCAGCTTTAGCCCTGCCACCCAGCCCTGCCCC
AGCCTGATCGACGTGGTGGTCGTCTGCGATGAGTCAAACAGCATCTACCCCTGGGACGCCGTGAAGAACT
TCCTGGAAAAGTTCGTGCAGGGCCTGGACATCGGCCCTACCAAGACCCAGGTCGGCCTGATCCAGTACGC
CAACAACCCCCGGGTGGTGTTCAACCTGAACACCTACAAGACCAAAGAAGAGATGATCGTCGCCACCTCC
CAGACCAGCCAGTACGGCGGCGACCTGACCAACACCTTCGGCGCCATCCAGTATGCCCGGAAGTACGCCT
ACTCTGCTGCTTCTGGCGGCAGAAGATCCGCCACCAAAGTCATGGTGGTGGTCACCGACGGCGAGAGCCA
TGACGGCTCTATGCTCAAGGCCGTGATCGACCAGTGCAACCACGACAACATCCTGAGATTCGGCATTGCC
GTGCTGGGCTACCTGAACCGGAACGCTCTCGATACCAAGAACCTGATCAAAGAGATCAAGGCCATTGCCT
CCATCCCCACCGAGCGGTACTTTTTCAACGTGTCCGACGAGGCAGCACTGCTGGAAAAGGCCGGCACCCT
GGGCGAGCAGATCTTCTCCATCGAGGGCACCGTCCAGGGCGGCGACAACTTCCAGATGGAAATGAGCCAG
GTCGGCTTCAGCGCCGACTACAGCAGCCAGAACGACATCCTGATGCTGGGCGCCGTGGGCGCTTTTGGGT
GGAGCGGCACCATCGTGCAGAAAACCAGCCACGGCCACCTGATCTTCCCAAAGCAGGCCTTCGACCAGAT
CCTGCAGGACCGGAACCACAGCAGCTACCTGGGCTACAGCGTGGCCGCCATCAGCACAGGCGAGAGCACC
CACTTTGTGGCTGGCGCCCCTAGAGCCAACTACACCGGCCAGATCGTGCTGTACAGCGTGAACGAGAACG
GCAACATCACCGTGATCCAGGCCCACAGAGGCGACCAGATCGGCAGCTACTTCGGCAGCGTGCTGTGCTC
CGTGGACGTGGACAAGGATACCATCACTGATGTGCTGCTCGTCGGAGCCCCCATGTACATGAGCGACCTG
AAGAAAGAGGAAGGCCGGGTCTACCTGTTCACCATCAAGAAGGGCATTCTGGGCCAGCACCAGTTTCTGG
AAGGCCCCGAGGGCATCGAGAACACCAGATTCGGCTCCGCCATTGCCGCCCTGAGCGACATCAACATGGA
CGGCTTCAACGACGTGATCGTGGGCTCCCCTCTGGAAAACCAGAACAGCGGAGCCGTGTACATCTACAAC
GGCCACCAGGGCACCATCCGGACCAAGTACAGCCAGAAGATCCTGGGCAGCGACGGCGCCTTCCGGTCCC
ATCTGCAGTATTTCGGGCGGTCCCTGGATGGCTACGGCGATCTGAACGGCGACAGCATCACCGATGTGTC
CATCGGCGCCTTCGGACAGGTGGTGCAGCTGTGGAGCCAGAGCATTGCCGACGTGGCTATTGAGGCCAGC
TTCACTCCCGAGAAGATCACCCTGGTCAACAAGAACGCCCAGATCATCCTGAAGCTGTGCTTCTCCGCCA
AGTTCCGGCCCACCAAGCAGAACAACCAGGTGGCCATCGTGTACAACATCACCCTGGACGCCGACGGCTT
CAGCAGCAGAGTGACCAGCAGAGGCCTGTTCAAAGAGAACAACGAGCGCTGCCTGCAGAAAAACATGGTG
GTCAACCAGGCCCAGAGCTGCCCCGAGCACATCATCTACATCCAGGAACCCAGCGACGTCGTCAACAGCC
TGGACCTGAGAGTGGACATCAGCCTGGAAAACCCCGGCACCTCTCCCGCCCTGGAAGCCTACAGCGAGAC
AGCCAAGGTGTTCAGCATCCCCTTCCACAAGGACTGCGGCGAGGACGGCCTGTGCATCAGCGACCTGGTG
CTGGACGTGCGGCAGATTCCTGCCGCCCAGGAACAGCCCTTCATCGTCAGCAACCAGAACAAGAGACTGA
CCTTCAGCGTGACCCTGAAGAACAAGCGGGAGAGCGCCTACAACACCGGCATCGTGGTGGACTTCAGCGA
GAACCTGTTCTTCGCCAGCTTCTCCCTGCCTGTGGACGGCACCGAAGTGACCTGTCAGGTGGCCGCCAGC
CAGAAAAGCGTGGCCTGCGACGTGGGCTACCCCGCCCTGAAGAGAGAGCAGCAGGTCACCTTTACCATCA
ACTTCGACTTCAACCTCCAGAATCTCCAGAACCAGGCCAGCCTGAGCTTCCAGGCCCTGTCCGAGAGCCA
GGAAGAGAACAAGGCCGACAACCTGGTCAACCTGAAGATCCCCCTGCTGTACGACGCCGAGATCCACCTG
ACCCGGTCCACCAACATCAACTTCTACGAGATCAGCTCCGACGGCAACGTGCCCAGCATCGTGCACAGCT
TCGAGGACGTGGGCCCCAAGTTCATCTTCAGCCTGAAAGTGACCACCGGCTCCGTGCCTGTGTCCATGGC
CACCGTGATCATCCACATCCCCCAGTACACCAAAGAAAAGAATCCACTGATGTATCTGACCGGCGTGCAG
ACCGACAAGGCCGGCGACATCTCCTGCAACGCCGACATCAACCCCCTGAAGATCGGCCAGACCAGCAGCT
CCGTGAGCTTCAAGAGCGAGAACTTCCGGCACACCAAAGAGCTGAACTGCCGGACCGCCAGCTGCAGCAA
CGTGACCTGTTGGCTGAAGGACGTGCACATGAAGGGCGAGTACTTCGTGAACGTGACCACCCGGATCTGG
AACGGCACCTTCGCCAGCAGCACCTTCCAGACCGTGCAGCTGACAGCCGCCGCTGAGATCAATACCTACA
ACCCCGAGATCTACGTGATCGAGGACAACACCGTGACCATCCCCCTGATGATCATGAAGCCCGACGAAAA
GGCCGAAGTCCCCGGCGCGCC
