>Addgene plasmid #51910 | ITGA2-bio-His | addgene partial sequence | sequence record 93941 | pMT2-F 5'-TTGCCTTTCTCTCCACAGGT-3'
GCGGCCGCCACCATGGGCCCTGAAAGAACCGGCGCTGCCCCTCTGCCTCTGCTGCTGGTGCTGGCTCTGT
CTCAGGGCATCCTGAACTGCTGCCTGGCCTACAACGTGGGCCTGCCCGAGGCCAAGATCTTCAGCGGACC
AAGCTCTGAACAGTTTGGCTACGCCGTGCAGCAGTTCATCAACCCCAAGGGCAACTGGCTGCTCGTGGGC
AGCCCTTGGAGCGGCTTCCCCGAGAACCGGATGGGCGACGTGTACAAGTGCCCCGTGGACCTGAGCACCG
CCACATGCGAGAAGCTGAATCTGCAGACTAGCACTAGCATCCCCAACGTGACCGAGATGAAAACCAACAT
GAGCCTGGGCCTGATCCTGACCAGAAACATGGGCACCGGCGGCTTTCTGACCTGTGGACCACTGTGGGCA
CAGCAGTGCGGCAACCAGTACTACACCACCGGCGTGTGCAGCGACATCAGCCCCGACTTCCAGCTGTCCG
CCAGCTTTAGCCCTGCCACCCAGCCCTGCCCCAGCCTGATCGACGTGGTGGTCGTCTGCGATGAGTCAAA
CAGCATCTACCCCTGGGACGCCGTGAAGAACTTCCTGGAAAAGTTCGTGCAGGGCCTGGACATCGGCCCT
ACCAAGACCCAGGTCGGCCTGATCCAGTACGCCAACAACCCCCGGGTGGTGTTCAACCTGAACACCTACA
AGACCAAAGAAGAGATGATCGTCGCCACCTCCCAGACCAGCCAGTACGGCGGCGACCTGACCAACACCTT
CGGCGCCATCCAGTATGCCCGGAAGTACGCCTACTCTGCTGCTTCTGGCGGCAGAAGATCCGCCACCAAA
GTCATGGTGGTGGTCACCGACGGCGAGAGCCATGACGGCTCTATGCTCAAGGCCGTGATCGACCAGTGCA
A
