>Addgene plasmid #51910 | ITGA2-bio-His | addgene partial sequence | sequence record 94085 | rb_glob_PA_term-R 5'-CCCATATGTCCTTCCGAGTG-3'
ATAAATTTCCTTTATTAGCCAGAGGTCGAGGTCGGGGGATCCTTAATTAATCACGTGTCTAGACTCAATG
GTGGTGATGGTGGTGGGGGCCCAGAGGGGCCAGAGGAGGCAGGTTCCTGTCCCTGTGGTTCCACAGCATC
TTCTGGGCGTCCAGGATGTGGTGCAGGCTGCCGGAATTCAACCCTTTGGATAAAACCTGGATCTTGGAGT
CCATCTTGACCTCTTCACCTTCACTCAGTAGACATTGCCACACCCCTGCTTCAGGGGCCTGCACTTGAAT
CACTTTCTCCTGCCTGGAGACCCTGGCCTCCTGATTCTCCTGCTTCAAGATCAGTCTCATCTTGGGTGAG
GTGGGTCCCATCACCTCACAGGTCAAAGTGTTGCTGTCGGGCTGAGTCACTTTCATCACCACCAGGTTCA
CTTCCTGATACAGTATCCCTCTGTCCAGAGTCAGGGTCAGGTTGCCAGAACCAGCAAACTGAAGGGAGAC
CTGGGGTATCTGAAGGGTGAGTGGGAGCGTTTCGGACAGCTGGAACTTGGGGTTGCTAGTAGACTTCTGC
ACAGACACCTTTTGGTTCTTTAGGGAGAAGGTGATCCAGGACTGGGAAGAAGGAGCCTTCTCTGCCTTCC
ATCTCAACTCTCCCTGCAGGCTTTCCTCTCCAAGGTTGAGTGGGAAGGAGAACTCCGCTGACTCCCCCTC
ACTCTTATAGGCCGTGATGGAGGTCGACGGCGCGCCGGGGACTTCGGCCTTTTCGTCGGGCTTCATGATC
ATCAGGGGGATGGTCACGGTGTTGTCCTCGATCACGTAGATCTCGGGGTTGTAGGTATTGATCTCAGCGG
CGGCTGTCAGCTGCAC
